Addgene plasmid #74315: 14UAS PSD95:GFP 5UAS DSRedExpress
Purpose: Encodes a PSD95:GFP fusion protein and DsRedExpress from separate UAS cassettes; for long-term two-photon time-lapse imaging of dendrite growth and synaptogenesis in zebrafish
Depositing lab: Martin Meyer & Stephen Smith. Depositing organization: Stanford University. Publication: In vivo imaging of synapse formation on a growing dendritic arbor. Niell CM, Meyer MP, Smith SJ. Nat Neurosci. 2004 Mar;7(3):254-60. Epub 2004 Feb 1. 10.1038/nn1191 PubMed 14758365.
Backbone
  Vector backbone: pEGFP-N2
  Backbone manufacturer: clontech/invitrogen
  Backbone size w/o insert (bp): 5
  Total vector size (bp): 8
  Modifications to backbone: CMV replaced by 14 UAS repeats
Growth in bacteria
  Bacterial resistance: Kanamycin, 50 μg/mL
  Growth temperature: 37°C
  Growth strain: DH5alpha
  Copy number: High Copy
Gene/Insert 1
  Gene/Insert name: zebrafish PSD95 (alt name: discs, large homolog 4a (Drosophila))
  Species: D. rerio (zebrafish)
  Insert size (bp): 2406
  Mutation: Y599H and I793S (please see depositor comment below)
  Tag / fusion protein: EGFP (C terminal on backbone)
  Entrez Gene: dlg4a (a.k.a. dlg4)
Gene/Insert 2
  Gene/Insert name: DsRedExpress
Terms and licenses: Academic/Nonprofit Terms; Industry Terms: Not Available to Industry
Depositor comments: The depositor noted that the Y599H and I793S mutations found in Addgene's quality control sequence does NOT affect plasmid function.
How to cite: 14UAS PSD95:GFP 5UAS DSRedExpress was a gift from Martin Meyer & Stephen Smith (Addgene plasmid # 74315 ; http://n2t.net/addgene:74315 ; RRID:Addgene_74315)
