[The description below was written by a language model from this plasmid's Addgene catalogue record.]
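Description:
14UAS PSD95:GFP 5UAS DSRedExpress is a Gal4-responsive dual-reporter expression plasmid built on the pEGFP-N2 backbone for use in zebrafish. The backbone's CMV promoter has been replaced by 14 UAS repeats, so expression depends on a Gal4-type transcriptional activator supplied separately rather than being constitutive. The plasmid is maintained at high copy in E. coli under kanamycin selection. The recorded backbone and total sizes (5 and 8) appear to be given in kilobases rather than base pairs. No feature table is provided, so elements such as the origin of replication, minimal promoters and polyadenylation signals are not documented here.

The first cassette, driven by the 14 UAS repeats, carries zebrafish PSD95 (dlg4a, discs large homolog 4a; an insert of about 2.4 kb) fused at its C terminus to the backbone's EGFP. PSD95 is a postsynaptic density scaffold protein, so the fusion marks postsynaptic sites as green puncta. The sequenced insert carries two substitutions, Y599H and I793S, which the depositor reports do not affect plasmid function. As the plasmid name indicates, the second cassette places DsRedExpress under five UAS repeats, providing a red fluorescent protein that serves as a marker of cell morphology.

Because both reporters are expressed from separate UAS cassettes on one plasmid, a Gal4-expressing neuron is labelled in both colours, showing dendritic arbor structure and synapse positions together. The stated use is long-term two-photon time-lapse imaging of dendrite growth and synaptogenesis in living zebrafish.
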