>Addgene plasmid #74315 | 14UAS PSD95:GFP 5UAS DSRedExpress | addgene partial sequence | sequence record 145914 | EGFP-N 5'-CGTCGCCGTCCAGCTCGACCAG-3'
CTTGCTCACCATGGTGGCGACCGGCCGGTGGATCCCGGGTCCTCCTCCCAGTCTCTCTCGTGCTGGGATC
CAGCTATACGGTCCGGACTGCTCCTCGATCACAGACTTCACATGATGGTAGATCTCCTCGAAGCTCTCGC
CCTCCACGATCGCTGAGAAACACTCGATGAAGTCCTGCTCCAGTTTGACGGCTCTGTCTAACGCTCTTCT
GGCCTGTTCCTCCGTCAGACGCTTGCTAATGTTTAGTACGTTCTGCAGTGATGAGGGTCGTATAAAGATG
GCGATGGGATAAAGCTGAGCGGCCTGTAGCCTCCGCACTGCGTTCGCTGAAACATCCAGGATACAGTGCT
TCCCTTGCTGCTCTGCCACCTGTCTGACGCTCTGGACGCTGGTGCCGTACAGGTGACTGTTGTACTGTCC
CGCCTCGATGAAGCGATGGCTCTGAATGTCCTTCTCCATCTGCTCTCGAGACGACACAAAGTGGTAATCG
CGTCCGTCCATCTCGTACTCGCGCTTCGGCCGCGTCGTGTGGGGCACACAGGAGCCAAACTTGTCCGGGA
ACTCGGAGAGGAGGTCATCGTTCACACGGTCCTTGCTGGGTCCGAGGATTATGACGGGACGCGCGTAGTG
CACTTCACTCTGCGTCACCGTCTCATGGCTCACGATGTAATCGCTGCGTCCGCTGACGGGCTCTCGGCCT
CGAGTCTTCAGACGAGACCATTCCTTCCGCTCCACCCTCCTCTTGCTGGGAATGTACCCGGTCTCCTCCA
GTTCTCCGTGTGGAGCCAGTTTTCCGGCCTGCCACCATTCCTCATCACTGCAGTCAAAGACCTGCAGAAC
ATCCCCGAA
