>Addgene plasmid #74315 | 14UAS PSD95:GFP 5UAS DSRedExpress | addgene partial sequence | sequence record 146354 | mCherry-F 5'-ccccgtaatgcagaagaaga-3'
CCCGCGACGGCGTGCTGAAGGGCGAGATCCACAAGGCCCTGAAGCTGAAGGACGGCGGCCACTACCTGGT
GGAGTTCAAGTCCATCTACATGGCCAAGAAGCCCGTGCAGCTGCCCGGCTACTACTACGTGGACTCCAAG
CTGGACATCACCTCCCACAACGAGGACTACACCATCGTGGAGCAGTACGAGCGCGCCGAGGGCCGCCACC
ACCTGTTCCTGTAGCGGCCGCGACTCTAGATCATAATCAGCCATACCACATTTGTAGAGGTTTTACTTGC
TTTAAAAAACCTCCCACACCTCCCCCTGAACCTGAAACATAAAATGAATGCAATTGTTGTTGTTAACTTG
TTTATTGCAGCTTATAATGGTTACAAATAAAGCAATAGCATCACAAATTTCACAAATAAAGCATTTTTTT
CACTGCATTCTAGTTGTGGTTTGTCCAAACTCATCAATGTATCTTAAGCTACCGGACTCAGATCTCGAGC
TCAAGCTTAGGCCTCCAAGGCGGAGTACTGTCCTCCGGGCTGGCGGAGTACTGTCCTCCGGCAAGGTCGG
AGTACTGTCCTCCGACACTAGAGGTCGGAGTACTGTCCTCCGACGCAAGGCGGAGTACTGTCCTCCGGGC
TGCGGAGTACTGTCCTCCGGCAAGGTCGGAGTACTGTCCTCCGACACTAGAGGTCGGAGTACTGTCCTCC
GACGCAAGGTCGGAGTACTGTCCTCCGACACTAGAGGTCGGAGTACTGTCCTCCGACGCAAGGTCGGAGT
ACTGTCCTCCGACACTAGAGGTCG
