>Addgene plasmid #74315 | 14UAS PSD95:GFP 5UAS DSRedExpress | addgene partial sequence | sequence record 147302 | PSD95-R 5'-CTCTCCAGCGTGATCTCCTC-3'
AGTAGAGGTTGCGTAGTAGGGAGCGTGTCCACTCGGGAGTAACACTGGCTTTGCAGGTGACACGTGCATC
TGAGGTGTGTATGCGTGGATGCCGTCGATGGGGGCGTGGCCAGAGTCACCCAGGTGGAGCATCTCTGCAG
ATTTACCTGTGCTCAGGTGAGCGGGACTGTGCTGCAGTGGCGGCGTCTCCTCGTCATGGTAACGGTACTT
CAGTCCCGGTGTGAGAGCTCTACCTGCCGTCTGATTCTCAAACACCGTCAGCTCATAGAACTCCTGGATG
TCCAGCAGAGCCTGAAACAGGTCACTCTGAAAGATGGTCAGAAGTCTCTCTGCGCGAGTCCTGAAACCCT
CATCACCTGCAGACTGACAGGCTTCCATGGCCTGCAGCGCACGCTCCGTATCTTCTCGTTTGAGAGGCAT
GGTGGCGACGAATTCGTGTGGAGGAGCTCAAAGTGAGGCTGAGACGCGATGGGATCCATTATATACCCTC
TAGAGTCGACCCTTGCCGGAGGACAGTACTCCGCCAGCCCGGAGGACAGTACTCCGCCTTGCGTCGGAGG
ACAGTACTCCGACCTCTAGTGTCGGAGGACAGTACTCCGACCTTGCGTCGGAGGACAGTACTCCGACCTC
TAGTGTCGGAGGACAGTACTCCGACCTTGCGTCGGAGGACAGTACTCCGACCTCTAGTGTCGGAGGACAG
TACTCCGACCTTGCCGGAGGACAGTACTCCGCAGCCCGGAGGACAGTACTCCGCCTTGCGTCGGAGGACA
GTACTCCGACCTCTAGTGTCGGA
