>Addgene plasmid #74315 | 14UAS PSD95:GFP 5UAS DSRedExpress | addgene partial sequence | sequence record 334964 | Addgene Partial NGS Result
GCGGAGTACTGTCCTCCGGCAAGGGTCGACTCTAGAGGGTATATAATGGATCCCATCGCGTCTCAGCCTC
ACTTTGAGCTCCTCCACACGAATTCTGCAGTCGACGGTACCGCGGGCCCGGGATCCACCGGTCGCCACCA
TGGCCTCCTCCGAGGACGTCATCAAGGAGTTCATGCGCTTCAAGGTGCGCATGGAGGGCTCCGTGAACGG
CCACGAGTTCGAGATCGAGGGCGAGGGCGAGGGCCGCCCCTACGAGGGCACCCAGACCGCCAAGCTGAAG
GTGACCAAGGGCGGCCCCCTGCCCTTCGCCTGGGACATCCTGTCCCCCCAGTTCCAGTACGGCTCCAAGG
TGTACGTGAAGCACCCCGCCGACATCCCCGACTACAAGAAGCTGTCCTTCCCCGAGGGCTTCAAGTGGGA
GCGCGTGATGAACTTCGAGGACGGCGGCGTGGTGACCGTGACCCAGGACTCCTCCCTGCAGGACGGCTCC
TTCATCTACAAGGTGAAGTTCATCGGCGTGAACTTCCCCTCCGACGGCCCCGTAATGCAGAAGAAGACTA
TGGGCTGGGAGGCCTCCACCGAGCGCCTGTACCCCCGCGACGGCGTGCTGAAGGGCGAGATCCACAAGGC
CCTGAAGCTGAAGGACGGCGGCCACTACCTGGTGGAGTTCAAGTCCATCTACATGGCCAAGAAGCCCGTG
CAGCTGCCCGGCTACTACTACGTGGACTCCAAGCTGGACATCACCTCCCACAACGAGGACTACACCATCG
TGGAGCAGTACGAGCGCGCCGAGGGCCGCCACCACCTGTTCCTGTAGCGGCCGCGACTCTAGATCATAAT
CAGCCATACCACATTTGTAGAGGTTTTACTTGCTTTAAAAAACCTCCCACACCTCCCCCTGAACCTGAAA
CATAAAATGAATGCAATTGTTGTTGTTAACTTGTTTATTGCAGCTTATAATGGTTACAAATAAAGCAATA
GCATCACAAATTTCACAAATAAAGCATTTTTTTCACTGCATTCTAGTTGTGGTTTGTCCAAACTCATCAA
TGTATCTTAAGCTACCGGACTCAGATCTCGAGCTCAAGCTTAGGCCTCCAAGGCGGAGTACTGTCCTCCG
GGCTGGCGGAGTACTGTCCTCCGGCAAGGTCGGAGTACTGTCCTCCGACACTAGAGGTCGGAGTACTGTC
CTCCGACGCAAGGCGGAGTACTGTCCTCCGGGCTGCGGAGTACTGTCCTCCGGCAAGGTCGGAGTACTGT
CCTCCGACACTAGAGGTCGGAGTACTGTCCTCCGACGCAAGGTCGGAGTACTGTCCTCCGACACTAGAGG
TCGGAGTACTGTCCTCCGACGCAAGGTCGGAGTACTGTCCTCCGACACTAGAGGTCGGAGTACTGTCCTC
CGACGCAAGGCGGAGTACTGTCCTCCGGGCTGGCGGAGTACTGTCCTCCGGCAAGGGTCGACTCTAGAGG
GTATATAATGGATCCCATCGCGTCTCAGCCTCACTTTGAGCTCCTCCACACGAATTCGTCGCCACCATGC
CTCTCAAACGAGAAGATACGGAGCGTGCGCTGCAGGCCATGGAAGCCTGTCAGTCTGCAGGTGATGAGGG
TTTCAGGACTCGCGCAGAGAGACTTCTGACCATCTTTCAGAGTGACCTGTTTCAGGCTCTGCTGGACATC
CAGGAGTTCTATGAGCTGACGGTGTTTGAGAATCAGACGGCAGGTAGAGCTCTCACACCGGGACTGAAGT
ACCGTTACCATGACGAGGAGACGCCGCCACTGCAGCACAGTCCCGCTCACCTGAGCACAGGTAAATCTGC
AGAGATGCTCCACCTGGGTGACTCTGGCCACGCCCCCATCGACGGCATCCACGCATACACACCTCAGATG
CACGTGTCACCTGCAAAGCCAGTGTTACTCCCGAGTGGACACGCTCCCTACTACGCAACCTCTACTCTGA
TGAACGGTATGGACGGAGATGTTGAATATGAGGAGATCACGCTGGAGAGGGGGAACTCTGGGCTGGGCTT
CAGTATCGCCGGAGGGACTGATAACCCTCATATAGGAGACGATCCCAGTATCTTCATCACTAAGATCATA
CCAGGAGGAGCTGCGGCACAGGACGGACGACTCAGAGTGAACGACAGCATTCTGTTCGTCAATGACGTGG
ATGTGCGGGAAGTCACACACAGCTTTGCGGTGGAGGCGCTGAAGGAAGCAGGACCGATCGTCCGGCTGTA
CGTGCTGCGCCACAAACCATCAGCAGAGAAAATCACTGAGCTCAAGCTCATCAAAGGCCCTAAAGGTCTG
GGCTTCAGTATTGCGGGTGGTGTGGGGAACCAGCACGTGCCCGGAGACAACAGCATCTACGTTACCAAGA
TCATCGAGGGCGGAGCTGCACATAAAGACGGACGGCTGCAGATCGGAGACAAGATCCTCGCTGTGAACAA
CATGTATCTGGAGGAGGTGATGCATGAAGACGCTGTAGCGGCGCTGAAGAACACTGGAGACGTGGTGTTT
CTGAGAGTCGCCAAAACACTCCATCAGCATCATCATCAGGACGCCTACAACCCTCCTGACATCACCAGCT
CATATTCTCCTCATATGGACATGTCTGATTACCCGCAAGCCCTCAGTCCCTCGTCTCCGCGCCGTTACTC
CCCCATCCCTAAAGGCCTGTTTCTGGACGACGACATTTCCAGGGAGCCGCGGCGTGTGGTGATCCACAGA
GGCTCTACAGGTCTGGGCTTTAATATCGTGGGTGGAGAAGATGGAGAGGGAATCTTCATCTCCTTCATAC
TGGCTGGAGGAGCTGCTGATCTGAGCGGAGAGCTGAGGAAAGGAGACCAGATACTGAGTGTGAACGGTGT
AGATCTGCGTCACGCCACTCATGAACAGGCCGCGGCGGCACTGAAGAACGCAGGACAGACGGTCACCATC
ATCACACAGTACAGACCTGAAGAATACAGCAGGTTCGAGGCCAAGATCCATGACCTGCGGGAGCAGCTGA
TGAACAGCAGTTTAGTGTCTGCAGCGGCTTCATTACGGAGCGGAAAGAGAAGCTTCTTCATCAGGGCTCT
GTTTGACTATGATAAGACGGCAGACGGTGGTTTTCTGTCGCAGGCCGTGAGCTTCAGGTTCGGGGATGTT
CTGCAGGTCTTTGACTGCAGTGATGAGGAATGGTGGCAGGCCGGAAAACTGGCTCCACACGGAGAACTGG
AGGAGACCGGGTACATTCCCAGCAAGAGGAGGGTGGAGCGGAAGGAATGGTCTCGTCTGAAGACTCGAGG
CCGAGAGCCCGTCAGCGGACGCAGCGATTACATCGTGAGCCATGAGACGGTGACGCAGAGTGAAGTGCAC
TACGCGCGTCCCGTCATAATCCTCGGACCCAGCAAGGACCGTGTGAACGATGACCTCCTCTCCGAGTTCC
CGGACAAGTTTGGCTCCTGTGTGCCCCACACGACGCGGCCGAAGCGCGAGTACGAGATGGACGGACGCGA
TTACCACTTTGTGTCGTCTCGAGAGCAGATGGAGAAGGACATTCAGAGCCATCGCTTCATCGAGGCGGGA
CAGTACAACAGTCACCTGTACGGCACCAGCGTCCAGAGCGTCAGACAGGTGGCAGAGCAGCAAGGGAAGC
ACTGTATCCTGGATGTTTCAGCGAACGCAGTGCGGAGGCTACAGGCCGCTCAGCTTTATCCCATCGCCAT
CTTTATACGACCCTCATCACTGCAGAACGTACTAAACATTAGCAAGCGTCTGACGGAGGAACAGGCCAGA
AGAGCGTTAGACAGAGCCGTCAAACTGGAGCAGGACTTCATCGAGTGTTTCTCAGCGATCGTGGAGGGCG
AGAGCTTCGAGGAGATCTACCATCATGTGAAGTCTGTGATCGAGGAGCAGTCCGGACCGTATAGCTGGAT
CCCAGCACGAGAGAGACTGGGAGGAGGACCCGGGATCCACCGGCCGGTCGCCACCATGGTGAGCAAGGGC
GAGGAGCTGTTCACCGGGGTGGTGCCCATCCTGGTCGAGCTGGACGGCGACGTAAACGGCCACAAGTTCA
GCGTGTCCGGCGAGGGCGAGGGCGATGCCACCTACGGCAAGCTGACCCTGAAGTTCATCTGCACCACCGG
CAAGCTGCCCGTGCCCTGGCCCACCCTCGTGACCACCCTGACCTACGGCGTGCAGTGCTTCAGCCGCTAC
CCCGACCACATGAAGCAGCACGACTTCTTCAAGTCCGCCATGCCCGAAGGCTACGTCCAGGAGCGCACCA
TCTTCTTCAAGGACGACGGCAACTACAAGACCCGCGCCGAGGTGAAGTTCGAGGGCGACACCCTGGTGAA
CCGCATCGAGCTGAAGGGCATCGACTTCAAGGAGGACGGCAACATCCTGGGGCACAAGCTGGAGTACAAC
TACAACAGCCACAACGTCTATATCATGGCCGACAAGCAGAAGAACGGCATCAAGGTGAACTTCAAGATCC
GCCACAACATCGAGGACGGCAGCGTGCAGCTCGCCGACCACTACCAGCAGAACACCCCCATCGGCGACGG
CCCCGTGCTGCTGCCCGACAACCACTACCTGAGCACCCAGTCCGCCCTGAGCAAAGACCCCAACGAGAAG
CGCGATCACATGGTCCTGCTGGAGTTCGTGACCGCCGCCGGGATCACTCTCGGCATGGACGAGCTGTACA
AGTAAAGCGGCCGCGACTCTAGATCATAATCAGCCATACCACATTTGTAGAGGTTTTACTTGCTTTAAAA
AACCTCCCACACCTCCCCCTGAACCTGAAACATAAAATGAATGCAATTGTTGTTGTTAACTTGTTTATTG
CAGCTTATAATGGTTACAAATAAAGCAATAGCATCACAAATTTCACAAATAAAGCATTTTTTTCACTGCA
TTCTAGTTGTGGTTTGTCCAAACTCATCAATGTATCTTAAGGCGTAAATTGTAAGCGTTAATATTTTGTT
AAAATTCGCGTTAAATTTTTGTTAAATCAGCTCATTTTTTAACCAATAGGCCGAAATCGGCAAAATCCCT
TATAAATCAAAAGAATAGACCGAGATAGGGT
[37 nt withheld, positions 5072-5108]
AAAGAACGTGGACTCCAACGTCAAAGG
[49 nt withheld, positions 5136-5184]
T
[91 nt withheld, positions 5186-5276]
G
[124 nt withheld, positions 5278-5401]
CAGGTGGCACTTTTCGGGGAAATGTGCGCGGAACCCCTATTTGTTTATTTTTCTAAATACATTCAAATAT
GTATCCGCTCATGAGACAATAACCCTGATAAATGCTTCAATAATATTGAAAAAGGAAGAGTCCTGAGGCG
GAAAGAACCAGCTGTGGAATGTGTGTCAGTTAGGGTGTGGAAAGTCCCCAGGCTCCCCAGCAGGCAGAAG
TATGCAAAGCATGCATCTCAATTAGTCAGCAACCAGGTGTGGAAAGTCCCCAGGCTCCCCAGCAGGCAGA
AGTATGCAAAGCATGCATCTCAATTAGTCAGCAACCATAGTCCCGCCCCTAACTCCGCCCATCCCGCCCC
TAACTCCGCCCAGTTCCGCCCATTCTCCGCCCCATGGCTGACTAATTTTTTTTATTTATGCAGAGGCCGA
GGCCGCCTCGGCCTCTGAGCTATTCCAGAAGTAGTGAGGAGGCTTTTTTGGAGGCCTAGGCTTTTGCAAA
GATCGATCAAGAGACAGGATGAGGATCGTTTCGCATGATTGAACAAGATGGATTGCACGCAGGTTCTCCG
GCCGCTTGGGTGGAGAGGCTATTCGGCTATGACTGGGCACAACAGACAATCGGCTGCTCTGATGCCGCCG
TGTTCCGGCTGTCAGCGCAGGGGCGCCCGGTTCTTTTTGTCAAGACCGACCTGTCCGGTGCCCTGAATGA
ACTGCAAGACGAGGCAGCGCGGCTATCGTGGCTGGCCACGACGGGCGTTCCTTGCGCAGCTGTGCTCGAC
GTTGTCACTGAAGCGGGAAGGGACTGGCTGCTATTGGGCGAAGTGCCGGGGCAGGATCTCCTGTCATCTC
ACCTTGCTCCTGCCGAGAAAGTATCCATCATGGCTGATGCAATGCGGCGGCTGCATACGCTTGATCCGGC
TACCTGCCCATTCGACCACCAAGCGAAACATCGCATCGAGCGAGCACGTACTCGGATGGAAGCCGGTCTT
GTCGATCAGGATGATCTGGACGAAGAGCATCAGGGGCTCGCGCCAGCCGAACTGTTCGCCAGGCTCAAGG
CGAGCATGCCCGACGGCGAGGATCTCGTCGTGACCCATGGCGATGCCTGCTTGCCGAATATCATGGTGGA
AAATGGCCGCTTTTCTGGATTCATCGACTGTGGCCGGCTGGGTGTGGCGGACCGCTATCAGGACATAGCG
TTGGCTACCCGTGATATTGCTGAAGAGCTTGGCGGCGAATGGGCTGACCGCTTCCTCGTGCTTTACGGTA
TCGCCGCTCCCGATTCGCAGCGCATCGCCTTCTATCGCCTTCTTGACGAGTTCTTCTGAGCGGGACTCTG
GGGTTCGAAATGACCGACCAAGCGACGCCCAACCTGCCATCACGAGATTTCGATTCCACCGCCGCCTTCT
ATGAAAGGTTGGGCTTCGGAATCGTTTTCCGGGACGCCGGCTGGATGATCCTCCAGCGCGGGGATCTCAT
GCTGGAGTTCTTCGCCCACCCTAGGGGGAGGCTAACTGAAACACGGAAGGAGACAATACCGGAAGGAACC
CGCGCTATGACGGCAATAAAAAGACAGAATAAAACGCACGGTGTTGGGTCGTTTGTTCATAAACGCGGGG
TTCGGTCCCAGGGCTGGCACTCTGTCGATACCCCACCGAGACCCCATTGGGGCCAATACGCCCGCGTTTC
TTCCTTTTCCCCACCCCACCCCCCAAGTTCGGGTGAAGGCCCAGGGCTCGCAGCCAACGTCGGGGCGGCA
GGCCCTGCCATAGCCTCAGGTTACTCATATATACTTTAGATTGATTTAAAACTTCATTTTTAATTTAAAA
GGATCTAGGTGAAGATCCTTTTTGATAATCTCATGACCAAAATCCCTTAACGTGAGTTTTCGTTCCACTG
AGCGTCAGACCCCGTAGAAAAGATCAAAGGATCTTCTTGAGATCCTTTTTTTCTGCGCGTAATCTGCTGC
TTGCAAACAAAAAAACCACCGCTACCAGCGGTGGTTTGTTTGCCGGATCAAGAGCTACCAACTCTTTTTC
CGAAGGTAACTGGCTTCAGCAGAGCGCAGATACCAAATACTGTTCTTCTAGTGTAGCCGTAGTTAGGCCA
CCACTTCAAGAACTCTGTAGCACCGCCTACATACCTCGCTCTGCTAATCCTGTTACCAGTGGCTGCTGCC
AGTGGCGATAAGTCGTGTCTTACCGGGTTGGACTCAAGACGATAGTTACCGGATAAGGCGCAGCGGTCGG
GCTGAACGGGGGGTTCGTGCACACAGCCCAGCTTGGAGCGAACGACCTACACCGAACTGAGATACCTACA
GCGTGAGCTATGAGAAAGCGCCACGCTTCCCGAAGGGAGAAAGGCGGACAGGTATCCGGTAAGCGGCAGG
GTCGGAACAGGAGAGCGCACGAGGGAGCTTCCAGGGGGAAACGCCTGGTATCTTTATAGTCCTGTCGGGT
TTCGCCACCTCTGACTTGAGCGTCGATTTTTGTGATGCTCGTCAGGGGGGCGGAGCCTATGGAAAAACGC
CAGCAACGCGGCCTTTTTACGGTTCCTGGCCTTTTGCTGGCCTTTTGCTCACATGTTCTTTCCTGCGTTA
TCCCCTGATTCTGTGGATAACCGTATTACCGCCATGCATTAGTTATTACTAGCGCTACCGGACTCAGATC
TCGAGCTCAAGCTTAGGCCTCCAAGGCGGAGTACTGTCCTCCGGGCTGGCGGAGTACTGTCCTCCGGCAA
GGTCGGAGTACTGTCCTCCGACACTAGAG
